Addgene plasmid #195467: pMN-333
Purpose: Lentiviral Integratable Inducible synZiFTR ZF3 + Reporter
Depositing lab: Ahmad Khalil. Depositing organization: Boston University Main Campus. Publication: Multidimensional control of therapeutic human cell function with synthetic gene circuits. Li HS, Israni DV, Gagnon KA, Gan KA, Raymond MH, Sander JD, Roybal KT, Joung JK, Wong WW, Khalil AS. Science. 2022 Dec 16;378(6625):1227-1234. doi: 10.1126/science.ade0156. Epub 2022 Dec 15. PubMed 36520914.
Backbone
  Vector backbone: pHR
  Vector type: Mammalian Expression, Lentiviral
Growth in bacteria
  Bacterial resistance: Ampicillin, 100 μg/mL
  Growth temperature: 37°C
  Growth strain: NEB Stable
  Copy number: Unknown
Gene/Insert
  Gene/Insert name: inverted[8X ZF3 BS - ybTATA - mCherry] - pSFFV - ZF3 - p65 - ERT2
  Species: Synthetic
  Cloning method: Gibson Cloning
Terms and licenses: Academic/Nonprofit Terms; Industry Terms: Not Available to Industry
How to cite: pMN-333 was a gift from Ahmad Khalil (Addgene plasmid # 195467 ; http://n2t.net/addgene:195467 ; RRID:Addgene_195467)
