[The description below was written by a language model from this plasmid's Addgene catalogue record and pLannotate feature annotations shown in this document.]
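Description:
pMN-333 is a lentiviral transfer plasmid built on the pHR backbone for stable integration of a self-contained, drug-inducible synthetic gene circuit into mammalian cells. It is propagated in E. coli through a ColE1/pUC-type origin with ampicillin selection (AmpR). The annotated viral elements are a truncated HIV-1 5' LTR, the Ψ packaging signal with a gag fragment, the RRE for Rev-dependent export, the cPPT/CTS, a WPRE and a self-inactivating ΔU3 3' LTR. The table also picks up backbone remnants that are not part of the payload, including gpt, SV40 promoter, small t intron and poly(A) sequences, and fragments of TcR, rop and lacI. No mammalian drug-selection marker is annotated within the proviral region.

The payload, assembled by Gibson cloning, combines a regulator and its reporter in one vector. In the forward orientation, the SFFV promoter constitutively drives a synthetic zinc-finger transcription regulator (synZiFTR). This regulator consists of the ZF3 DNA-binding domain fused to the p65 (RelA) activation domain and ERT2, the mutated estrogen receptor ligand-binding domain. ERT2 fusions are generally held inactive until a tamoxifen-type ligand is supplied, which is what would make the factor inducible, although the record does not name the inducer. The ZF3 coding region itself is not annotated by the feature caller, but an unannotated gap lies between the SFFV promoter and p65. Upstream, and inverted relative to the viral genome, sits the reporter: eight ZF3 binding sites and a minimal ybTATA promoter driving mCherry, which is annotated on the minus strand. Activated ZF3-p65-ERT2 should therefore bind its cognate sites and switch on red fluorescence. The construct serves to test and characterise inducible synZiFTR control of gene expression in human cells.
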