Features (pLannotate 1.2.2; 35 found; start..end, strand, type, name):
     68..187     +  CDS            gpt (fragment): XGPT_ECOLI - Also known as gpp, gxu. Experimental evidence at protein level: Swiss-Prot protein existence level 1. Purine salvage pathway enzyme that catalyzes the transfer of the ribosyl-5-phosphate group from 5-phospho-alpha-D-ribose 1- diphosphate (PRPP) to the N9 position of the 6-oxopurines guanine and xanthine to form the corresponding ribonucleotides GMP (guanosine 5'- monophosphate) and XMP (xanthosine 5'-monophosphate), with the release of PPi. To a lesser extent, also acts on hypoxanthine (PubMed:9100006, PubMed:3886014). Does not ribophosphorylate adenine (PubMed:3886014). From Esch
    187..522     +  CDS            gpt (fragment): XGPT_ECOLI - Also known as gpp, gxu. Experimental evidence at protein level: Swiss-Prot protein existence level 1. Purine salvage pathway enzyme that catalyzes the transfer of the ribosyl-5-phosphate group from 5-phospho-alpha-D-ribose 1- diphosphate (PRPP) to the N9 position of the 6-oxopurines guanine and xanthine to form the corresponding ribonucleotides GMP (guanosine 5'- monophosphate) and XMP (xanthosine 5'-monophosphate), with the release of PPi. To a lesser extent, also acts on hypoxanthine (PubMed:9100006, PubMed:3886014). Does not ribophosphorylate adenine (PubMed:3886014). From Esch
    617..922     +  CDS            frsA (fragment): FRSA_ECOLI - Also known as yafA. Experimental evidence at protein level: Swiss-Prot protein existence level 1. Catalyzes the hydrolysis of esters (PubMed:15808744). Displays esterase activity toward pNP-butyrate (PubMed:15808744). May stimulate mixed-acid fermentation by acting as a fermentation/respiration switch that down-regulates respiration and up- regulates fermentation rates (PubMed:15169777). From Escherichia coli (strain K12).
    926..1000    +  CDS            small t antigen (fragment): SV40 (simian virus 40) small t antigen
   1002..1067    +  intron         small t intron: SV40 (simian virus 40) small t antigen intron
   1197..1217    +  CDS            SV40 NLS: nuclear localization signal of SV40 (simian virus 40) large T antigen
   1536..1619    +  CDS            large T antigen (fragment): large T antigen from SV40 (simian virus 40)
   1642..1776    +  polyA_signal   SV40 poly(A) signal: SV40 polyadenylation signal
   1943..2272    +  CDS            nef (fragment): NEF_HV1BR - Experimental evidence at protein level: Swiss-Prot protein existence level 1. Extracellular Nef protein targets CD4(+) T-lymphocytes for apoptosis by interacting with CXCR4 surface receptors (PubMed:14990729). From Human immunodeficiency virus type 1 group M subtype B (isolate BRU/LAI) (HIV-1).
   2320..2577    +  LTR            5' LTR (truncated): truncated 5' long terminal repeat (LTR) from HIV-1
   2624..2749    +  misc_feature   HIV-1 Ψ: packaging signal of human immunodeficiency virus type 1
   2733..3071    +  CDS            HIV-1 gag (fragment): gag protein from human immunodeficiency virus 1; gag
   3246..3479    +  misc_feature   RRE: The Rev response element (RRE) of HIV-1 allows for Rev-dependent mRNA export from the nucleus to the cytoplasm.
   3856..3956    +  CDS            Rev (fragment): human immunodeficiency virus 1 (HIV-1) Rev protein; rev; enhances nuclear export of unspliced and incompletely spliced viral mRNAs
   3993..4110    +  misc_feature   cPPT/CTS: central polypurine tract and central termination sequence of HIV-1
   4147..4178    -  misc_feature   MCS (fragment): pBluescript multiple cloning site
   4180..4889    -  CDS            mCherry (fragment): monomeric derivative of DsRed fluorescent protein (Shaner et al., 2004) mammalian codon-optimized
   5436..5843    +  promoter       SFFV promoter: spleen focus-forming virus long terminal repeat (LTR) promoter
   6627..6998    +  CDS            RelA (p65) AD: transcriptional activation domain of human RelA, also known as p65 (O'Shea and Perkins, 2008)
   7023..7958    +  CDS            ERT2: mutated ligand-binding domain of the human estrogen receptor (Feil et al., 1997)
   7975..8005    +  misc_feature   MCS (fragment): pUC18/19 multiple cloning site
   8006..8024    +  misc_feature   MCS (fragment): pBluescript multiple cloning site
   8024..8612    +  misc_feature   WPRE: woodchuck hepatitis virus posttranscriptional regulatory element
   8613..8635    +  misc_feature   MCS (fragment): pBluescript multiple cloning site
   8652..8720    +  CDS            nef (fragment): NEF_HV1Z2 - Experimental evidence at protein level: Swiss-Prot protein existence level 1. Extracellular Nef protein targets CD4(+) T-lymphocytes for apoptosis by interacting with CXCR4 surface receptors. From Human immunodeficiency virus type 1 group M subtype D (isolate Z2/CDC-Z34) (HIV-1).
   8722..8955    +  LTR            3' LTR (ΔU3): self-inactivating 3' long terminal repeat (LTR) from HIV-1
   8980..8998    -  promoter       SP6 promoter: promoter for bacteriophage SP6 RNA polymerase
   9226..9505    +  CDS            TcR (fragment): tetracycline efflux protein; tet; confers resistance to tetracycline
   9506..9554    -  misc_feature   bom (fragment): basis of mobility region from pBR322
   9656..9691    -  CDS            rop (fragment): Rop protein, which maintains plasmids at low copy number; rop
   9786..9890    +  promoter       AmpR promoter: bla
   9891..10751   +  CDS            AmpR: β-lactamase; bla; confers resistance to ampicillin, carbenicillin, and related antibiotics
  10922..11510   +  rep_origin     ori: high-copy-number ColE1/pMB1/pBR322/pUC origin of replication
  11693..11749   +  CDS            lacI (fragment): lac repressor; lacI; The lac repressor binds to the lac operator to inhibit transcription in E. coli. This inhibition can be relieved by adding lactose or isopropyl-β-D-thiogalactopyranoside (IPTG).
  11756..12085   +  promoter       SV40 promoter: SV40 enhancer and early promoter
>Addgene plasmid #195467 | pMN-333 | addgene full sequence | sequence record 384352 | Addgene NGS Result
TCTCGCGCAACCTATTTTCCCCTCGAACACTTTTTAAGCCGTAGATAAACAGGCTGGGACACTTCACATG
AGCGAAAAATACATCGTCACCTGGGACATGTTGCAGATCCATGCACGTAAACTCGCAAGCCGACTGATGC
CTTCTGAACAATGGAAAGGCATTATTGCCGTAAGCCGTGGCGGTCTGTACCGGGTGCGTTACTGGCGCGT
GAACTGGGTATTCGTCATGTCGATACCGTTTGTATTTCCAGCTACGATCACGACAACCAGCGCGAGCTTA
AAGTGCTGAAACGCGCAGAAGGCGATGGCGAAGGCTTCATCGTTATTGATGACCTGGTGGATACCGGTGG
TACTGCGGTTGCGATTCGTGAAATGTATCCAAAAGCGCACTTTGTCACCATCTTCGCAAAACCGGCTGGT
CGTCCGCTGGTTGATGACTATGTTGTTGATATCCCGCAAGATACCTGGATTGAACAGCCGTGGGATATGG
GCGTCGTATTCGTCCCGCCAATCTCCGGTCGCTAATCTTTTCAACGCCTGGCACTGCCGGGCGTTGTTCT
TTTTAACTTCAGGCGGGTTACAATAGTTTCCAGTAAGTATTCTGGAGGCTGCATCCATGACACAGGCAAA
CCTGAGCGAAACCCTGTTCAAACCCCGCTTTAAACATCCTGAAACCTCGACGCTAGTCCGCCGCTTTAAT
CACGGCGCACAACCGCCTGTGCAGTCGGCCCTTGATGGTAAAACCATCCCTCACTGGTATCGCATGATTA
ACCGTCTGATGTGGATCTGGCGCGGCATTGACCCACGCGAAATCCTCGACGTCCAGGCACGTATTGTGAT
GAGCGATGCCGAACGTACCGACGATGATTTATACGATACGGTGATTGGCTACCGTGGCGGCAACTGGATT
TATGAGTGGGCCCCGGATCTTTGTGAAGGAACCTTACTTCTGTGGTGTGACATAATTGGACAAACTACCT
ACAGAGATTTAAAGCTCTAAGGTAAATATAAAATTTTTAAGTGTATAATGTGTTAAACTACTGATTCTAA
TTGTTTGTGTATTTTAGATTCCAACCTATGGAACTGATGAATGGGAGCAGTGGTGGAATGCCTTTAATGA
GGAAAACCTGTTTTGCTCAGAAGAAATGCCATCTAGTGATGATGAGGCTACTGCTGACTCTCAACATTCT
ACTCCTCCAAAAAAGAAGAGAAAGGTAGAAGACCCCAAGGACTTTCCTTCAGAATTGCTAAGTTTTTTGA
GTCATGCTGTGTTTAGTAATAGAACTCTTGCTTGCTTTGCTATTTACACCACAAAGGAAAAAGCTGCACT
GCTATACAAGAAAATTATGGAAAAATATTCTGTAACCTTTATAAGTAGGCATAACAGTTATAATCATAAC
ATACTGTTTTTTCTTACTCCACACAGGCATAGAGTGTCTGCTATTAATAACTATGCTCAAAAATTGTGTA
CCTTTAGCTTTTTAATTTGTAAAGGGGTTAATAAGGAATATTTGATGTATAGTGCCTTGACTAGAGATCA
TAATCAGCCATACCACATTTGTAGAGGTTTTACTTGCTTTAAAAAACCTCCCACACCTCCCCCTGAACCT
GAAACATAAAATGAATGCAATTGTTGTTGTTAACTTGTTTATTGCAGCTTATAATGGTTACAAATAAAGC
AATAGCATCACAAATTTCACAAATAAAGCATTTTTTTCACTGCATTCTAGTTGTGGTTTGTCCAAACTCA
TCAATGTATCTTATCATGTCTGGATCAACTGGATAACTCAAGCTAACCAAAATCATCCCAAACTTCCCAC
CCCATACCCTATTACCACTGCCAATTACCTGTGGTTTCATTTACTCTAAACCTGTGATTCCTCTGAATTA
TTTTCATTTTAAAGAAATTGTATTTGTTAAATATGTACTACAAACTTAGTAGTTGGAAGGGCTAATTCAC
TCCCAAAGAAGACAAGATATCCTTGATCTGTGGATCTACCACACACAAGGCTACTTCCCTGATTAGCAGA
ACTACACACCAGGGCCAGGGGTCAGATATCCACTGACCTTTGGATGGTGCTACAAGCTAGTACCAGTTGA
GCCAGATAAGGTAGAAGAGGCCAATAAAGGAGAGAACACCAGCTTGTTACACCCTGTGAGCCTGCATGGG
ATGGATGACCCGGAGAGAGAAGTGTTAGAGTGGAGGTTTGACAGCCGCCTAGCATTTCATCACGTGGCCC
GAGAGCTGCATCCGGAGTACTTCAAGAACTGCTGATATCGAGCTTGCTACAAGGGACTTTCCGCTGGGGA
CTTTCCAGGGAGGCGTGGCCTGGGCGGGACTGGGGAGTGGCGAGCCCTCAGATCCTGCATATAAGCAGCT
GCTTTTTGCCTGTACTGGGTCTCTCTGGTTAGACCAGATCTGAGCCTGGGAGCTCTCTGGCTAACTAGGG
AACCCACTGCTTAAGCCTCAATAAAGCTTGCCTTGAGTGCTTCAAGTAGTGTGTGCCCGTCTGTTGTGTG
ACTCTGGTAACTAGAGATCCCTCAGACCCTTTTAGTCAGTGTGGAAAATCTCTAGCAGTGGCGCCCGAAC
AGGGACTTGAAAGCGAAAGGGAAACCAGAGGAGCTCTCTCGACGCAGGACTCGGCTTGCTGAAGCGCGCA
CGGCAAGAGGCGAGGGGCGGCGACTGGTGAGTACGCCAAAAATTTTGACTAGCGGAGGCTAGAAGGAGAG
AGATGGGTGCGAGAGCGTCAGTATTAAGCGGGGGAGAATTAGATCGCGATGGGAAAAAATTCGGTTAAGG
CCAGGGGGAAAGAAAAAATATAAATTAAAACATATAGTATGGGCAAGCAGGGAGCTAGAACGATTCGCAG
TTAATCCTGGCCTGTTAGAAACATCAGAAGGCTGTAGACAAATACTGGGACAGCTACAACCATCCCTTCA
GACAGGATCAGAAGAACTTAGATCATTATATAATACAGTAGCAACCCTCTATTGTGTGCATCAAAGGATA
GAGATAAAAGACACCAAGGAAGCTTTAGACAAGATAGAGGAAGAGCAAAACAAAAGTAAGACCACCGCAC
AGCAAGCGGCCGGCCGCTGATCTTCAGACCTGGAGGAGGAGATATGAGGGACAATTGGAGAAGTGAATTA
TATAAATATAAAGTAGTAAAAATTGAACCATTAGGAGTAGCACCCACCAAGGCAAAGAGAAGAGTGGTGC
AGAGAGAAAAAAGAGCAGTGGGAATAGGAGCTTTGTTCCTTGGGTTCTTGGGAGCAGCAGGAAGCACTAT
GGGCGCAGCGTCAATGACGCTGACGGTACAGGCCAGACAATTATTGTCTGGTATAGTGCAGCAGCAGAAC
AATTTGCTGAGGGCTATTGAGGCGCAACAGCATCTGTTGCAACTCACAGTCTGGGGCATCAAGCAGCTCC
AGGCAAGAATCCTGGCTGTGGAAAGATACCTAAAGGATCAACAGCTCCTGGGGATTTGGGGTTGCTCTGG
AAAACTCATTTGCACCACTGCTGTGCCTTGGAATGCTAGTTGGAGTAATAAATCTCTGGAACAGATTTGG
AATCACACGACCTGGATGGAGTGGGACAGAGAAATTAACAATTACACAAGCTTAATACACTCCTTAATTG
AAGAATCGCAAAACCAGCAAGAAAAGAATGAACAAGAATTATTGGAATTAGATAAATGGGCAAGTTTGTG
GAATTGGTTTAACATAACAAATTGGCTGTGGTATATAAAATTATTCATAATGATAGTAGGAGGCTTGGTA
GGTTTAAGAATAGTTTTTGCTGTACTTTCTATAGTGAATAGAGTTAGGCAGGGATATTCACCATTATCGT
TTCAGACCCACCTCCCAACCCCGAGGGGACCCGACAGGCCCGAAGGAATAGAAGAAGAAGGTGGAGAGAG
AGACAGAGACAGATCCATTCGATTAGTGAACGGATCTCGACGGTATCGCCAAATGGCAGTATTCATCCAC
AATTTTAAAAGAAAAGGGGGGATTGGGGGGTACAGTGCAGGGGAAAGAATAGTAGACATAATAGCAACAG
ACATACAAACTAAAGAATTACAAAAACAAATTACAAAAATTCAAAATTTTCGGGTTTATTACAGGGACAG
CAGAGATCCAGTTTGGATCGATAAGCTTGATATCGAATTCCTGCAGCCTTACTTGTACAGCTCGTCCATG
CCGCCGGTGGAGTGGCGGCCCTCGGCGCGTTCGTACTGTTCCACGATGGTGTAGTCCTCGTTGTGGGAGG
TGATGTCCAACTTGATGTTGACGTTGTAGGCGCCGGGCAGCTGCACGGGCTTCTTGGCCTTGTAGGTGGT
CTTGACCTCAGCGTCGTAGTGGCCGCCGTCCTTCAGCTTCAGCCTCTGCTTGATCTCGCCCTTCAGGGCG
CCGTCCTCGGGGTACATCCGCTCGGAGGAGGCCTGCCAGCCCATGGTCTTCTTCTGCATTACGGGGCCGT
CGGAGGGGAAGTTGGTGCCGCGCAGCTTCACCTTGTAGATGAACTCGCCGTCCTGCAGGGAGGAGTCCTG
GGTCACGGTCACCACGCCGCCGTCCTCGAAGTTCATCACGCGCTCCCACTTGAAGCCCTCGGGGAAGGAC
AGCTTCAAGTAGTCGGGGATGTCGGCGGGGTGCTTCACGTAGGCCTTGGAGCCGTACATGAACTGAGGGG
ACAGGATGTCCCAGGCGAAGGGCAGGGGGCCACCCTTGGTCACCTTCAGCTTGGCGGTCTGGGTGCCCTC
GTAGGGGCGGCCCTCGCCCTCGCCCTCGATCTCGAACTCGTGGCCGTTCACGGAGCCCTCCATGTGCACC
TTGAAGCGCATGAACTCCTTGATGATGGCCATGTTATCCTCCTCGCCCTTGCTCACCATGGTGGCGATCC
GGTAGCGCTAGCGATGAGCTCTGGTAGTAGACTAGTGGCCCCCATTATATACCCTCTAGAGGATCCTATC
CACTCCGTGTAAGGGAGAGTGAGCCTCTTACGAATCTACGGCTACTTCGACGTCTTTCCGAGGCGACTGA
TACCTACGGCTACTTCGACGTCTTACGAAGGCAGTCCGATTCTACGGCTACTTCGACGTCTACCTTTACT
GAGACGGGACTACGGCTACTTCGACGTCTAAGGCGTTGCGAATCCTCATGCGATTGTTACGAAACCCGCT
ACGGCTACTTCGACGTCTTATTGGAAGCACGGCTCTCTACGGCTACTTCGACGTCTACCTCGGGAGAACT
GATTCTACGGCTACTTCGACGTCTAAGAGGTTGACGCTATCCCTACGGCTACTTCGACGTCTAGCCCTGT
AGGTAGACTAGATACAGTGTTACTCAATCGTCCGATAAAATAAAAGATTTTATTTAGTCTCCAGAAAAAG
GGGGGAATGAAAGACCCCACCTGTAGGTTTGGCAAGCTAGCTGCAGTAACGCCATTTTGCAAGGCATGGA
AAAATACCAAACCAAGAATAGAGAAGTTCAGATCAAGGGCGGGTACATGAAAATAGCTAACGTTGGGCCA
AACAGGATATCTGCGGTGAGCAGTTTCGGCCCCGGCCCGGGGCCAAGAACAGATGGTCACCGCAGTTTCG
GCCCCGGCCCGAGGCCAAGAACAGATGGTCCCCAGATATGGCCCAACCCTCAGCAGTTTCTTAAGACCCA
TCAGATGTTTCCAGGCTCCCCCAAGGACCTGAAATGACCCTGCGCCTTATTTGAATTAACCAATCAGCCT
GCTTCTCGCTTCTGTTCGCGCGCTTCTGCTTCCCGAGCTCTATAAAAGAGCTCACAACCCCTCACTCGGC
GCGCCAGTCCTCCGACAGACTGAGTCGCCCGGGGGGGATCTGGAGCTCTCGAGAATTCTCACGCGTGCCG
CCACCATGTCTAGACCAGGCGAACGACCGTTTCAATGCCGGATATGTATGAGGAACTTCTCCCAGAGGTC
CAGCTTGGTACGGCACACCCGAACACATACAGGAGAAAAGCCATTCCAATGTCGAATTTGTATGCGCAAT
TTTTCAGACAAGTCTGTGTTGGCTCGACACCTCCGCACACATACTGGTTCACAGAAGCCCTTTCAGTGCA
GGATTTGTATGCGCAACTTTAGCCAACGCTCATCCCTGGTAAGGCACACTAGAACGCATACAGGTGAGAA
GCCTTTCCAGTGTCGCATCTGTATGCGGAACTTCAGCCAGCGGAATAACTTGGGCAGGCATTTGCGAACT
CACACCGGTTCTCAAAAACCTTTTCAGTGCCGAATTTGTATGCGCAACTTCAGCACCCACGCCGTATTGA
CACGACACACGCGCACGCACACCGGGGAAAAACCGTTTCAATGTCGAATCTGCATGCGCAATTTTAGCGA
TAGAGGGAACCTCACTCGACATCTGCGCACACACTTGCGGGGATCCACCTGCAGGGATGAGTTTCCCACC
ATGGTGTTTCCTTCTGGGCAGATCAGCCAGGCCTCGGCCTTGGCCCCGGCCCCTCCCCAAGTCCTGCCCC
AGGCTCCAGCCCCTGCCCCTGCTCCAGCCATGGTATCAGCTCTGGCCCAGGCCCCAGCCCCTGTCCCAGT
CCTAGCCCCAGGCCCTCCTCAGGCTGTGGCCCCACCTGCCCCCAAGCCCACCCAGGCTGGGGAAGGAACG
CTGTCAGAGGCCCTGCTGCAGCTGCAGTTTGATGATGAAGACCTGGGGGCCTTGCTTGGCAACAGCACAG
ACCCAGCTGTGTTCACAGACCTGGCATCCGTCGACAACTCCGAGTTTCAGCAGCTGCTGAACCAGGGCAT
ACCTGTGGCCCCCCACACAACTGAGCCCATGCTGATGGAGTACCCTGAGGCTATAACTCGCCTAGTGACA
GGGGCCCAGAGGCCCCCCGACCCAGCTCCTGCTCCACTGGGGGCCCCGGGGCTCCCCAATGGCCTCCTTT
CAGGAGATGAAGACTTCTCCTCCATTGCGGACATGGACTTCTCAGCCCTGCTGAGTCAGATCAGCTCCCA
ATTGTGCGTACGCGGATCCTCTGCTGGAGACATGAGAGCTGCCAACCTTTGGCCAAGCCCGCTCATGATC
AAACGCTCTAAGAAGAACAGCCTGGCCTTGTCCCTGACGGCCGACCAGATGGTCAGTGCCTTGTTGGATG
CTGAGCCCCCCATACTCTATTCCGAGTATGATCCTACCAGACCCTTCAGTGAAGCTTCGATGATGGGCTT
ACTGACCAACCTGGCAGACAGGGAGCTGGTTCACATGATCAACTGGGCGAAGAGGGTGCCAGGCTTTGTG
GATTTGACCCTCCATGATCAGGTCCACCTTCTAGAATGTGCCTGGCTAGAGATCCTGATGATTGGTCTCG
TCTGGCGCTCCATGGAGCACCCAGTGAAGCTACTGTTTGCTCCTAACTTGCTCTTGGACAGGAACCAGGG
AAAATGTGTAGAGGGCATGGTGGAGATCTTCGACATGCTGCTGGCTACATCATCTCGGTTCCGCATGATG
AATCTGCAGGGAGAGGAGTTTGTGTGCCTCAAATCTATTATTTTGCTTAATTCTGGAGTGTACACATTTC
TGTCCAGCACCCTGAAGTCTCTGGAAGAGAAGGACCATATCCACCGAGTCCTGGACAAGATCACAGACAC
TTTGATCCACCTGATGGCCAAGGCAGGCCTGACCCTGCAGCAGCAGCACCAGCGGCTGGCCCAGCTCCTC
CTCATCCTCTCCCACATCAGGCACATGAGTAACAAAGGCATGGAGCATCTGTACAGCATGAAGTGCAAGA
ACGTGGTGCCCCTCTATGACCTGCTGCTGGAGGCGGCGGACGCCCACCGCCTACATGCGCCCACTAGCCG
TGGAGGGGCATCCGTGGAGGAGACGGACCAAAGCCACTTGGCCACTGCGGGCTCTACTTCATCGCATTCC
TTGCAAAAGTATTACATCACGGGGGAGGCAGAGGGTTTCCCTGCCACAGCTTAAGCGGCCGCGACTCTAG
AGTCGACCTGCAGGCATGCAAGCTTGATATCAAGCTTATCGATAATCAACCTCTGGATTACAAAATTTGT
GAAAGATTGACTGGTATTCTTAACTATGTTGCTCCTTTTACGCTATGTGGATACGCTGCTTTAATGCCTT
TGTATCATGCTATTGCTTCCCGTATGGCTTTCATTTTCTCCTCCTTGTATAAATCCTGGTTGCTGTCTCT
TTATGAGGAGTTGTGGCCCGTTGTCAGGCAACGTGGCGTGGTGTGCACTGTGTTTGCTGACGCAACCCCC
ACTGGTTGGGGCATTGCCACCACCTGTCAGCTCCTTTCCGGGACTTTCGCTTTCCCCCTCCCTATTGCCA
CGGCGGAACTCATCGCCGCCTGCCTTGCCCGCTGCTGGACAGGGGCTCGGCTGTTGGGCACTGACAATTC
CGTGGTGTTGTCGGGGAAATCATCGTCCTTTCCTTGGCTGCTCGCCTGTGTTGCCACCTGGATTCTGCGC
GGGACGTCCTTCTGCTACGTCCCTTCGGCCCTCAATCCAGCGGACCTTCCTTCCCGCGGCCTGCTGCCGG
CTCTGCGGCCTCTTCCGCGTCTTCGCCTTCGCCCTCAGACGAGTCGGATCTCCCTTTGGGCCGCCTCCCC
GCATCGATACCGTCGACCTCGAGGGAATTAATTCGAGCTCGGTACCTTTAAGACCAATGACTTACAAGGC
AGCTGTAGATCTTAGCCACTTTTTAAAAGAAAAGGGGGGACTGGAAGGGCTAATTCACTCCCAACGAAGA
CAAGATCTGCTTTTTGCTTGTACTGGGTCTCTCTGGTTAGACCAGATCTGAGCCTGGGAGCTCTCTGGCT
AACTAGGGAACCCACTGCTTAAGCCTCAATAAAGCTTGCCTTGAGTGCTTCAAGTAGTGTGTGCCCGTCT
GTTGTGTGACTCTGGTAACTAGAGATCCCTCAGACCCTTTTAGTCAGTGTGGAAAATCTCTAGCAGCATC
TAGAATTAATTCCGTGTATTCTATAGTGTCACCTAAATCGTATGTGTATGATACATAAGGTTATGTATTA
ATTGTAGCCGCGTTCTAACGACAATATGTACAAGCCTAATTGTGTAGCATCTGGCTTACTGAAGCAGACC
CTATCATCTCTCTCGTAAACTGCCGTCAGAGTCGGTTTGGTTGGACGAACCTTCTGAGTTTCTGGTAACG
CCGTCCCGCACCCGGAAATGGTCAGCGAACCAATCAGCAGGGTCATCGCTAGCCAGATCCTCTACGCCGG
ACGCATCGTGGCCGGCATCACCGGCGCCACAGGTGCGGTTGCTGGCGCCTATATCGCCGACATCACCGAT
GGGGAAGATCGGGCTCGCCACTTCGGGCTCATGAGCGCTTGTTTCGGCGTGGGTATGGTGGCAGGCCCCG
TGGCCGGGGGACTGTTGGGCGCCATCTCCTTGCATGCACCATTCCTTGCGGCGGCGGTGCTCAACGGCCT
CAACCTACTACTGGGCTGCTTCCTAATGCAGGAGTCGCATAAGGGAGAGCGTCGAATGGTGCACTCTCAG
TACAATCTGCTCTGATGCCGCATAGTTAAGCCAGCCCCGACACCCGCCAACACCCGCTGACGCGCCCTGA
CGGGCTTGTCTGCTCCCGGCATCCGCTTACAGACAAGCTGTGACCGTCTCCGGGAGCTGCATGTGTCAGA
GGTTTTCACCGTCATCACCGAAACGCGCGAGACGAAAGGGCCTCGTGATACGCCTATTTTTATAGGTTAA
TGTCATGATAATAATGGTTTCTTAGACGTCAGGTGGCACTTTTCGGGGAAATGTGCGCGGAACCCCTATT
TGTTTATTTTTCTAAATACATTCAAATATGTATCCGCTCATGAGACAATAACCCTGATAAATGCTTCAAT
AATATTGAAAAAGGAAGAGTATGAGTATTCAACATTTCCGTGTCGCCCTTATTCCCTTTTTTGCGGCATT
TTGCCTTCCTGTTTTTGCTCACCCAGAAACGCTGGTGAAAGTAAAAGATGCTGAAGATCAGTTGGGTGCA
CGAGTGGGTTACATCGAACTGGATCTCAACAGCGGTAAGATCCTTGAGAGTTTTCGCCCCGAAGAACGTT
TTCCAATGATGAGCACTTTTAAAGTTCTGCTATGTGGCGCGGTATTATCCCGTATTGACGCCGGGCAAGA
GCAACTCGGTCGCCGCATACACTATTCTCAGAATGACTTGGTTGAGTACTCACCAGTCACAGAAAAGCAT
CTTACGGATGGCATGACAGTAAGAGAATTATGCAGTGCTGCCATAACCATGAGTGATAACACTGCGGCCA
ACTTACTTCTGACAACGATCGGAGGACCGAAGGAGCTAACCGCTTTTTTGCACAACATGGGGGATCATGT
AACTCGCCTTGATCGTTGGGAACCGGAGCTGAATGAAGCCATACCAAACGACGAGCGTGACACCACGATG
CCTGTAGCAATGGCAACAACGTTGCGCAAACTATTAACTGGCGAACTACTTACTCTAGCTTCCCGGCAAC
AATTAATAGACTGGATGGAGGCGGATAAAGTTGCAGGACCACTTCTGCGCTCGGCCCTTCCGGCTGGCTG
GTTTATTGCTGATAAATCTGGAGCCGGTGAGCGTGGGTCTCGCGGTATCATTGCAGCACTGGGGCCAGAT
GGTAAGCCCTCCCGTATCGTAGTTATCTACACGACGGGGAGTCAGGCAACTATGGATGAACGAAATAGAC
AGATCGCTGAGATAGGTGCCTCACTGATTAAGCATTGGTAACTGTCAGACCAAGTTTACTCATATATACT
TTAGATTGATTTAAAACTTCATTTTTAATTTAAAAGGATCTAGGTGAAGATCCTTTTTGATAATCTCATG
ACCAAAATCCCTTAACGTGAGTTTTCGTTCCACTGAGCGTCAGACCCCGTAGAAAAGATCAAAGGATCTT
CTTGAGATCCTTTTTTTCTGCGCGTAATCTGCTGCTTGCAAACAAAAAAACCACCGCTACCAGCGGTGGT
TTGTTTGCCGGATCAAGAGCTACCAACTCTTTTTCCGAAGGTAACTGGCTTCAGCAGAGCGCAGATACCA
AATACTGTTCTTCTAGTGTAGCCGTAGTTAGGCCACCACTTCAAGAACTCTGTAGCACCGCCTACATACC
TCGCTCTGCTAATCCTGTTACCAGTGGCTGCTGCCAGTGGCGATAAGTCGTGTCTTACCGGGTTGGACTC
AAGACGATAGTTACCGGATAAGGCGCAGCGGTCGGGCTGAACGGGGGGTTCGTGCACACAGCCCAGCTTG
GAGCGAACGACCTACACCGAACTGAGATACCTACAGCGTGAGCTATGAGAAAGCGCCACGCTTCCCGAAG
GGAGAAAGGCGGACAGGTATCCGGTAAGCGGCAGGGTCGGAACAGGAGAGCGCACGAGGGAGCTTCCAGG
GGGAAACGCCTGGTATCTTTATAGTCCTGTCGGGTTTCGCCACCTCTGACTTGAGCGTCGATTTTTGTGA
TGCTCGTCAGGGGGGCGGAGCCTATGGAAAAACGCCAGCAACGCGGCCTTTTTACGGTTCCTGGCCTTTT
GCTGGCCTTTTGCTCACATGTTCTTTCCTGCGTTATCCCCTGATTCTGTGGATAACCGTATTACCGCCTT
TGAGTGAGCTGATACCGCTCGCCGCAGCCGAACGACCGAGCGCAGCGAGTCAGTGAGCGAGGAAGCGGAA
GAGCGCCCAATACGCAAACCGCCTCTCCCCGCGCGTTGGCCGATTCATTAATGCAGCTGTGGAATGTGTG
TCAGTTAGGGTGTGGAAAGTCCCCAGGCTCCCCAGCAGGCAGAAGTATGCAAAGCATGCATCTCAATTAG
TCAGCAACCAGGTGTGGAAAGTCCCCAGGCTCCCCAGCAGGCAGAAGTATGCAAAGCATGCATCTCAATT
AGTCAGCAACCATAGTCCCGCCCCTAACTCCGCCCATCCCGCCCCTAACTCCGCCCAGTTCCGCCCATTC
TCCGCCCCATGGCTGACTAATTTTTTTTATTTATGCAGAGGCCGAGGCCGCCTCGGCCTCTGAGCTATTC
CAGAAGTAGTGAGGAGGCTTTTTTGGAGGCCTAGGCTTTTGCAAAAAGCTTGGACACAAGACAGGCTTGC
GAGATATGTTTGAGAATACCACTTTATCCCGCGTCAGGGAGAGGCAGTGCGTAAAAAGACGCGGACTCAT
GTGAAATACTGGTTTTTAGTGCGCCAGATCTCTATAA
